Addgene plasmid #84348: pTWIN1-His6-Ssp-Httex1-15Q
Purpose: Expression of the human Huntingtin Exon1 protein containing 15Q in E.coli
Depositing lab: Hilal Lashuel. Depositing organization: Swiss Federal Institute of Technology (EPFL). Publication: An Intein-based Strategy for the Production of Tag-free Huntingtin Exon 1 Proteins Enables New Insights into the Polyglutamine Dependence of Httex1 Aggregation and Fibril Formation. Vieweg S, Ansaloni A, Wang ZM, Warner JB, Lashuel HA. J Biol Chem. 2016 Jun 3;291(23):12074-86. doi: 10.1074/jbc.M116.713982. Epub 2016 Mar 21. PubMed 27002149.
Backbone
  Vector backbone: pTWIN1
  Backbone manufacturer: eBioLabs
  Backbone size w/o insert (bp): 5800
  Total vector size (bp): 6530
  Vector type: Bacterial Expression
Growth in bacteria
  Bacterial resistance: Ampicillin, 100 μg/mL
  Growth temperature: 30°C
  Growth strain: NEB Stable
  Copy number: Low Copy
Gene/Insert
  Gene/Insert name: Huntingtin Exon1 (alt name: Httex1)
  Species: H. sapiens (human)
  Insert size (bp): 730
  Entrez Gene: HTT (a.k.a. HD, IT15, LOMARS)
  Promoter: T7
  Tag / fusion protein: N-terminal Ssp intein (His-tagged)
  Cloning method: Restriction Enzyme; 5′ cloning site NdeI (not destroyed); 3′ cloning site PstI (not destroyed)
  Sequencing primers: 5′ TAATACGACTCACTATAGG; 3′ TGCTAGTTATTGCTCAGCGG
Resource information
  A portion of this plasmid was derived from a plasmid made by: The company GeneArt from Thermo Fisher Scientific performed the synthesis and subcloning
Terms and licenses: Academic/Nonprofit Terms; Industry Terms: Not Available to Industry
How to cite: pTWIN1-His6-Ssp-Httex1-15Q was a gift from Hilal Lashuel (Addgene plasmid # 84348 ; http://n2t.net/addgene:84348 ; RRID:Addgene_84348)
