[The description below was written by a language model from this plasmid's Addgene catalogue record and pLannotate feature annotations shown in this document.]
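Description:
pTWIN1-His6-Ssp-Httex1-15Q is a bacterial expression plasmid built on the pTWIN1 intein-fusion backbone for producing human huntingtin exon 1 (Httex1) carrying a 15-glutamine tract in E. coli. It is selected with ampicillin through the bla gene. It replicates from a ColE1/pMB1-type origin that is accompanied by rop, consistent with the low copy number in the catalogue entry. An M13 phage origin, a bom fragment and remnants of a tetracycline resistance gene are also present as backbone leftovers. The catalogue lists a total size of 6,530 bp, whereas the sequenced record that was annotated is 6,061 nt, so the two do not agree exactly.

Expression is driven by a T7 promoter followed by a lac operator and the T7 gene 10 ribosome binding site. A plasmid-borne lacI supplies repressor, so transcription depends on T7 RNA polymerase and is inducible with IPTG. A T7 terminator closes the cassette, and rrnB T1 terminators flank the region. According to the record, the insert was placed between NdeI and PstI sites and encodes a His6-tagged Ssp intein fused to the N-terminus of Httex1. The automated annotation detects the intein as dnaB fragments, assigned by homology to the Mycobacterium tuberculosis protein. It does not label the Httex1 coding region itself, which presumably lies in the unannotated stretch downstream of the intein.

The histidine tag allows affinity capture of the fusion, and intein self-cleavage at its C-terminal junction can then release Httex1 without residual tag residues. The associated publication title describes this as an intein-based strategy for making tag-free Httex1. That work examined how aggregation and fibril formation depend on polyglutamine length.
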