Features (pLannotate 1.2.2; 21 found; start..end, strand, type, name):
     43..129     +  terminator     rrnB T1 terminator: Escherichia coli rrnB; transcription terminator T1 from the E. coli rrnB gene
    264..282     +  promoter       T7 promoter: promoter for bacteriophage T7 RNA polymerase
    283..307     +  protein_bind   lac operator: The lac repressor binds to the lac operator to inhibit transcription in E. coli. This inhibition can be relieved by adding lactose or isopropyl-β-D-thiogalactopyranoside (IPTG). lac repressor encoded by lacI
    322..344     +  RBS            RBS: efficient ribosome binding site from bacteriophage T7 gene 10 (Olins and Rangwala, 1989)
    373..720     +  CDS            dnaB (fragment): DNAB_MYCTU - Experimental evidence at protein level: Swiss-Prot protein existence level 1. The intein is an endonuclease. From Mycobacterium tuberculosis (strain ATCC 25618 / H37Rv).
    706..855     +  CDS            dnaB (fragment): DNAB_MYCTU - Experimental evidence at protein level: Swiss-Prot protein existence level 1. The intein is an endonuclease. From Mycobacterium tuberculosis (strain ATCC 25618 / H37Rv).
   1108..1157    +  CDS            SET1 (fragment): solubility-enhancement tag derived from T7 phage gene 10B
   1165..1212    +  terminator     T7 terminator: transcription terminator for bacteriophage T7 RNA polymerase
   1272..1376    +  promoter       AmpR promoter: bla
   1377..2237    +  CDS            AmpR: β-lactamase; bla; confers resistance to ampicillin, carbenicillin, and related antibiotics
   2279..2792    -  rep_origin     M13 ori (sequence partly withheld): M13 bacteriophage origin of replication; arrow indicates direction of (+) strand synthesis
   2903..3491    +  rep_origin     ori: high-copy-number ColE1/pMB1/pBR322/pUC origin of replication
   3668..3758    -  misc_feature   bom (fragment): basis of mobility region from pBR322
   3860..4051    -  CDS            rop: Rop protein, which maintains plasmids at low copy number; rop
   4092..4202    +  CDS            mbeC (fragment): MBEC_ECOLX - Experimental evidence at protein level: Swiss-Prot protein existence level 1. Required for efficient mobilization of ColE1 plasmid and is thus essential to promote the specific transfer of the plasmid during conjugation. Probably functions by inducing DNA bending, helping the MbeA relaxase to melt the DNA around the nic site and cleave the phosphodiester bond. Binds specifically double-stranded DNA (dsDNA) containing the ColE1 oriT but does not recognize the inverted repeat (IR). From Escherichia coli.
   4237..4559    -  CDS            TcR (fragment): tetracycline efflux protein; tet; confers resistance to tetracycline
   4574..4595    -  protein_bind   CAP binding site: CAP binding activates transcription in the presence of cAMP. E. coli catabolite activator protein
   4608..5690    -  CDS            lacI: lac repressor; lacI; The lac repressor binds to the lac operator to inhibit transcription in E. coli. This inhibition can be relieved by adding lactose or isopropyl-β-D-thiogalactopyranoside (IPTG).
   5691..5768    -  promoter       lacI promoter: lacI
   5776..5869    -  CDS            TcR (fragment): tetracycline efflux protein; tet; confers resistance to tetracycline
   5921..6007    +  terminator     rrnB T1 terminator: Escherichia coli rrnB; transcription terminator T1 from the E. coli rrnB gene
>Addgene plasmid #84348 | pTWIN1-His6-Ssp-Httex1-15Q | addgene full sequence | sequence record 200846 | Addgene NGS Result
GGACGCCCGCCATAAACTGCCAGGAATTAATTCCCCAGGCATCAAATAAAACGAAAGGCTCAGTCGAAAG
ACTGGGCCTTTCGTTTTATCTGTTGTTTGTCGGTGAACGCTCTCCTGAGTAGGACAAATCCGCCGGGAGC
GGATTTGAACGTTGCGAAGCAACGGCCCGGAGGGTGGCGGGCAGGACGCCCGCCATAAACTGCCAGGAAT
TGGGGATCGGAATTAATTCCCGGTTTAAACCGGGGATCTCGATCCCGCGAAATTAATACGACTCACTATA
GGGGAATTGTGAGCGGATAACAATTCCCCTCTAGAAATAATTTTGTTTAACTTTAAGAAGGAGATATACA
TATGCATCATCATCATCACCATAGCGGTGCAATTAGCGGTGATAGCCTGATTAGCCTGGCAAGCACCGGT
AAACGTGTTAGCATTAAAGATCTGCTGGATGAGAAAGATTTTGAGATTTGGGCCATTAACGAGCAGACCA
TGAAACTGGAAAGCGCAAAAGTTAGCCGTGTTTTTTGCACCGGTAAAAAACTGGTGTATATCCTGAAAAC
CCGTCTGGGTCGTACCATTAAAGCAACCGCAAATCATCGTTTTCTGACCATTGATGGTTGGAAACGTCTG
GATGAACTGAGCCTGAAAGAACATATTGCACTGCCTCGTAAACTGGAAAGTAGCAGCCTGCAACTGAGTC
CGGAAATTGAAAAACTGAGCCAGAGCGATATCTATTGGGATAGCATTGTTAGCATTACCGAAACCGGTGT
TGAAGAAGTTTTTGATCTGACCGTTCCGGGTCCGCACAATTTTGTTGCAAATGATATTATTGTGCACAAC
GCCACCCTGGAAAAACTGATGAAAGCATTTGAAAGCCTGAAAAGCTTTCAGCAGCAGCAACAACAGCAGC
AACAGCAACAACAACAACAGCAGCCTCCGCCTCCGCCTCCTCCACCACCTCCTCCACAGCTGCCTCAGCC
TCCACCGCAGGCACAGCCTCTGCTGCCACAGCCTCAGCCACCTCCACCGCCACCGCCTCCACCTCCGGGT
CCAGCAGTTGCAGAAGAACCGCTGCATCGTCCGTAATAACTGCAGGAAGGGGATCCGGCTGCTAACAAAG
CCCGAAAGGAAGCTGAGTTGGCTGCTGCCACCGCTGAGCAATAACTAGCATAACCCCTTGGGGCCTCTAA
ACGGGTCTTGAGGGGTTTTTTGCTGAAAGGAGGAACTATATCCGGATAACTACGTCAGGTGGCACTTTTC
GGGGAAATGTGCGCGGAACCCCTATTTGTTTATTTTTCTAAATACATTCAAATATGTATCCGCTCATGAG
ACAATAACCCTGATAAATGCTTCAATAATATTGAAAAAGGAAGAGTATGAGTATTCAACATTTCCGTGTC
GCCCTTATTCCCTTTTTTGCGGCATTTTGCCTTCCTGTTTTTGCTCACCCAGAAACGCTGGTGAAAGTAA
AAGATGCTGAAGATCAGTTGGGTGCACGAGTGGGTTACATCGAACTGGATCTCAACAGCGGTAAGATCCT
TGAGAGTTTTCGCCCCGAAGAACGTTTCCCAATGATGAGCACTTTTAAAGTTCTGCTATGTGGCGCGGTA
TTATCCCGTGTTGACGCCGGGCAAGAGCAACTCGGTCGCCGCATACACTATTCTCAGAATGACTTGGTTG
AGTACTCACCAGTCACAGAAAAGCATCTTACGGATGGCATGACAGTAAGAGAATTATGCAGTGCTGCCAT
AACCATGAGTGATAACACTGCGGCCAACTTACTTCTGACAACGATCGGAGGACCGAAGGAGCTAACCGCT
TTTTTGCACAACATGGGGGATCATGTAACTCGCCTTGATCGTTGGGAACCGGAGCTGAATGAAGCCATAC
CAAACGACGAGCGTGACACCACGATGCCTGTAGCAATGGCAACAACGTTGCGCAAACTATTAACTGGCGA
ACTACTTACTCTAGCTTCCCGGCAACAATTAATAGACTGGATGGAGGCGGATAAAGTTGCAGGACCACTT
CTGCGCTCGGCCCTTCCGGCTGGCTGGTTTATTGCTGATAAATCTGGAGCCGGTGAGCGTGGGTCTCGCG
GTATCATTGCAGCACTGGGGCCAGATGGTAAGCCCTCCCGTATCGTAGTTATCTACACGACGGGGAGTCA
GGCAACTATGGATGAACGAAATAGACAGATCGCTGAGATAGGTGCCTCACTGATTAAGCATTGGTAACTG
TCAGACCAAGTTTACTCATATATACTTTAGATTGATT
[38 nt withheld, positions 2278-2315]
A
[37 nt withheld, positions 2317-2353]
ATTTTGTTAAAATTCGCGTTAAATTTTTGTTAAATCAGCTCATTTTTTAACCAATAGGCCGAAATCGGCA
AAATCCCTTATAAATCAAAAGAATAGCCCGAGATAGGGT
[37 nt withheld, positions 2463-2499]
AAAGAACGTGGACTCCAACGTCAAAGG
[141 nt withheld, positions 2527-2667]
G
[125 nt withheld, positions 2669-2793]
AAAGGATCTAGGTGAAGATCCTTTTTGATAATCTCATGACCAAAATCCCTTAACGTGAGTTTTCGTTCCA
CTGAGCGTCAGACCCCGTAGAAAAGATCAAAGGATCTTCTTGAGATCCTTTTTTTCTGCGCGTAATCTGC
TGCTTGCAAACAAAAAAACCACCGCTACCAGCGGTGGTTTGTTTGCCGGATCAAGAGCTACCAACTCTTT
TTCCGAAGGTAACTGGCTTCAGCAGAGCGCAGATACCAAATACTGTCCTTCTAGTGTAGCCGTAGTTAGG
CCACCACTTCAAGAACTCTGTAGCACCGCCTACATACCTCGCTCTGCTAATCCTGTTACCAGTGGCTGCT
GCCAGTGGCGATAAGTCGTGTCTTACCGGGTTGGACTCAAGACGATAGTTACCGGATAAGGCGCAGCGGT
CGGGCTGAACGGGGGGTTCGTGCACACAGCCCAGCTTGGAGCGAACGACCTACACCGAACTGAGATACCT
ACAGCGTGAGCTATGAGAAAGCGCCACGCTTCCCGAAGGGAGAAAGGCGGACAGGTATCCGGTAAGCGGC
AGGGTCGGAACAGGAGAGCGCACGAGGGAGCTTCCAGGGGGAAACGCCTGGTATCTTTATAGTCCTGTCG
GGTTTCGCCACCTCTGACTTGAGCGTCGATTTTTGTGATGCTCGTCAGGGGGGCGGAGCCTATGGAAAAA
CGCCAGCAACGCGGCCTTTTTACGGTTCCTGGCCTTTTGCTGGCCTTTTGCTCACATGTTCTTTCCTGCG
TTATCCCCTGATTCTGTGGATAACCGTATTACCGCCTTTGAGTGAGCTGATACCGCTCGCCGCAGCCGAA
CGACCGAGCGCAGCGAGTCAGTGAGCGAGGAAGCTATGGTGCACTCTCAGTACAATCTGCTCTGATGCCG
CATAGTTAAGCCAGTATACACTCCGCTATCGCTACGTGACTGGGTCATGGCTGCGCCCCGACACCCGCCA
ACACCCGCTGACGCGCCCTGACGGGCTTGTCTGCTCCCGGCATCCGCTTACAGACAAGCTGTGACCGTCT
CCGGGAGCTGCATGTGTCAGAGGTTTTCACCGTCATCACCGAAACGCGCGAGGCAGCTGCGGTAAAGCTC
ATCAGCGTGGTCGTGCAGCGATTCACAGATGTCTGCCTGTTCATCCGCGTCCAGCTCGTTGAGTTTCTCC
AGAAGCGTTAATGTCTGGCTTCTGATAAAGCGGGCCATGTTAAGGGCGGTTTTTTCCTGTTTGGTCACTG
ATGCCTCCGTGTAAGGGGGATTTCTGTTCATGGGGGTAATGATACCGATGAAACGAGAGAGGATGCTCAC
GATACGGGTTACTGATGATGAACATGCCCGGTTACTGGAACGTTGTGAGGGTAAACAACTGGCGGTATGG
ATGCGGCGGGACCAGAGAAAAATCACTCAGGGTCAATGCCAGCCGAACGCCAGCAAGACGTAGCCCAGCG
CGTCGGCCGCCATGCCGGCGATAATGGCCTGCTTCTCGCCGAAACGTTTGGTGGCGGGACCAGTGACGAA
GGCTTGAGCGAGGGCGTGCAAGATTCCGAATACCGCAAGCGACAGGCCGATCATCGTCGCGCTCCAGCGA
AAGCGGTCCTCGCCGAAAATGACCCAGAGCGCTGCCGGCACCTGTCCTACGAGTTGCATGATAAAGAAGA
CAGTCATAAGTGCGGCGACGATAGTCATGCCCCGCGCCCACCGGAAGGAGCTGACTGGGTTGAAGGCTCT
CAAGGGCATCGGTCGAGATCCCGGTGCCTAATGAGTGAGCTAACTTACATTAATTGCGTTGCGCTCACTG
CCCGCTTTCCAGTCGGGAAACCTGTCGTGCCAGCTGCATTAATGAATCGGCCAACGCGCGGGGAGAGGCG
GTTTGCGTATTGGGCGCCAGGGTGGTTTTTCTTTTCACCAGTGAGACGGGCAACAGCTGATTGCCCTTCA
CCGCCTGGCCCTGAGAGAGTTGCAGCAAGCGGTCCACGCTGGTTTGCCCCAGCAGGCGAAAATCCTGTTT
GATGGTGGTTAACGGCGGGATATAACATGAGCTGTCTTCGGTATCGTCGTATCCCACTACCGAGATATCC
GCACCAACGCGCAGCCCGGACTCGGTAATGGCGCGCATTGCGCCCAGCGCCATCTGATCGTTGGCAACCA
GCATCGCAGTGGGAACGATGCCCTCATTCAGCATTTGCATGGTTTGTTGAAAACCGGACATGGCACTCCA
GTCGCCTTCCCGTTCCGCTATCGGCTGAATTTGATTGCGAGTGAGATATTTATGCCAGCCAGCCAGACGC
AGACGCGCCGAGACAGAACTTAATGGGCCCGCTAACAGCGCGATTTGCTGGTGACCCAATGCGACCAGAT
GCTCCACGCCCAGTCGCGTACCGTCTTCATGGGAGAAAATAATACTGTTGATGGGTGTCTGGTCAGAGAC
ATCAAGAAATAACGCCGGAACATTAGTGCAGGCAGCTTCCACAGCAATGGCATCCTGGTCATCCAGCGGA
TAGTTAATGATCAGCCCACTGACGCGTTGCGCGAGAAGATTGTGCACCGCCGCTTTACAGGCTTCGACGC
CGCTTCGTTCTACCATCGACACCACCACGCTGGCACCCAGTTGATCGGCGCGAGATTTAATCGCCGCGAC
AATTTGCGACGGCGCGTGCAGGGCCAGACTGGAGGTGGCAACGCCAATCAGCAACGACTGTTTGCCCGCC
AGTTGTTGTGCCACGCGGTTGGGAATGTAATTCAGCTCCGCCATCGCCGCTTCCACTTTTTCCCGCGTTT
TCGCAGAAACGTGGCTGGCCTGGTTCACCACGCGGGAAACGGTCTGATAAGAGACACCGGCATACTCTGC
GACATCGTATAACGTTACTGGTTTCACATTCACCACCCTGAATTGACTCTCTTCCGGGCGCTATCATGCC
ATACCGCGAAAGGTTTTGCGCCATTCGATGGTGTCCGGGATCTCGACGCTCTCCCTTATGCGACTCCTGC
ATTAGGAAGCAGCCCAGTAGTAGGTTGAGGCCGTTGAGCACCGCCGCCGCAAGGAATGGTGCATGCCGGC
ATGCCGCCCTTTCGTCTTCAAGAATTAATTCCCAATTCCCCAGGCATCAAATAAAACGAAAGGCTCAGTC
GAAAGACTGGGCCTTTCGTTTTATCTGTTGTTTGTCGGTGAACGCTCTCCTGAGTAGGACAAATCCGCCG
GGAGCGGATTTGAACGTTGCGAAGCAACGGCCCGGAGGGTGGCGGGCA
