>Addgene plasmid #84348 | pTWIN1-His6-Ssp-Httex1-15Q | depositor partial sequence | sequence record 160933 | T7 primer
TTCCCCTCTAGAANTNTTTTGTTTACTTTAAGAAGGAGATATACATATGCATCATCATCATCACCATAGC
GGTGCAATTAGCGGTGATAGCCTGATTAGCCTGGCAAGCACCGGTAAACGTGTTAGCATTAAAGATCTGC
TGGATGAGAAAGATTTTGAGATTTGGGCCATTAACGAGCAGACCATGAAACTGGAAAGCGCAAAAGTTAG
CCGTGTTTTTTGCACCGGTAAAAAACTGGTGTATATCCTGAAAACCCGTCTGGGTCGTACCATTAAAGCA
ACCGCAAATCATCGTTTTCTGACCATTGATGGTTGGAAACGTCTGGATGAACTGAGCCTGAAAGAACATA
TTGCACTGCCTCGTAAACTGGAAAGTAGCAGCCTGCAACTGAGTCCGGAAATTGAAAAACTGAGCCAGAG
CGATATCTATTGGGATAGCATTGTTAGCATTACCGAAACCGGTGTTGAAGAAGTTTTTGATCTGACCGTT
CCGGGTCCGCACAATTTTGTTGCAAATGATATTATTGTGCACAACGCCACCCTGGAAAAACTGATGAAAG
CATTTGAAAGCCTGAAAAGCTTTCAGCAGCAGCAACAACAGCAGCAACAGCAACAACAACAACAGCAGCC
TCCGCCTCCGCCTCCTCCACCACCTCCTCCACAGCTGCCTCAGCCTCCACCGCAGGCACAGCCTCTGCTG
CCACAGCCTCAGCCACCTCCACCGCCACCGCCTCCACCTCCGGGTCCAGCAGTTGCAGAAGAACCGCTGC
ATCGTCCGTAATAACTGCAGGAAGGGGATCCGGCTGCTAACAAAGCCCGAAAGGAAGCTGAGTTGGCTGC
TGCCACCGCTGAGCAATAACTAGCATAACCCCTTGGGGCCTCTAAACGGGTCTTGAGGGGTTTTTTGCTG
AAAGGAGGAACTATATCCGGATAACTACGTCAGGTGGCACTTTTCGGGGAAATGTGCGCGGAACCCCTAT
TTGTTTATTTTTCTAAATACATTCAAATATGTATCCGCTCATGAGACAATAACCCTGATAAATGCTTCAA
TAATATTGAAAAAGGAAGAGTWTGAGTATTCAACATTNNCGTGTCSNCCTTATTCCCTTTTTTGCGGCAT
TTTGCCTTCCTNNTTTTT
